Addgene plasmid #222545: pPB-cT3G-cERP2-RFX5
Purpose: PiggyBac transposon plasmid for doxycycline inducible expression of RFX5
Depositing lab: George Church. Depositing organization: Harvard Medical School. Publication: Induction of Meiosis from Human Pluripotent Stem Cells. Pierson Smela M, Adams J, Ma C, Breimann L, Widocki U, Shioda T, Church GM. bioRxiv 2024.05.31.596483 10.1101/2024.05.31.596483.
Backbone
  Vector backbone: pPB-cT3G-cERP2
  Vector type: Mammalian Expression
  Selectable markers: Puromycin
Growth in bacteria
  Bacterial resistance: Ampicillin, 100 μg/mL
  Growth temperature: 37°C
  Growth strain: DH5alpha
  Copy number: High Copy
Gene/Insert
  Gene/Insert name: RFX5
  Species: H. sapiens (human)
  Entrez Gene: RFX5
  Cloning method: Gateway Cloning
Terms and licenses: Academic/Nonprofit Terms; Industry Terms: Not Available to Industry
Depositor comments: Please visit https://doi.org/10.1101/2024.05.31.596483 for bioRxiv preprint.
How to cite: pPB-cT3G-cERP2-RFX5 was a gift from George Church (Addgene plasmid # 222545 ; http://n2t.net/addgene:222545 ; RRID:Addgene_222545)
