[The description below was written by a language model from this plasmid's Addgene catalogue record and pLannotate feature annotations shown in this document.]
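Description:
pPB-cT3G-cERP2-RFX5 is a mammalian expression plasmid built on the pPB-cT3G-cERP2 backbone and described by the depositor as a PiggyBac transposon vector for doxycycline-inducible expression of human RFX5. RFX5 is a transcription factor that binds X-box elements and activates MHC class II promoters. In bacteria the 8.3 kb plasmid is maintained through a high-copy ColE1/pUC-type origin and selected with ampicillin via the β-lactamase gene. Leftover cloning-vector sequences (lac promoter/operator, and fragments of lacZα, lacI, bom and rop) are also detected. The automated feature table does not annotate the PiggyBac terminal repeats, so the transposon boundaries cannot be placed from the record.

The payload has two divergently arranged units. In the forward orientation, a third-generation Tet-responsive (TRE3G-type) promoter drives the RFX5 coding sequence, which is flanked by attB1 and attB2 sites left by Gateway cloning and is followed by an SV40 polyadenylation signal. A short 3xHA fragment lies just past attB2, but the record does not show whether it is fused in frame to RFX5. The small SNR52 promoter and gRNA scaffold hits nearby are brief fragments and probably incidental matches. On the opposite strand, a CMV enhancer joined to the EF-1α core promoter drives a reverse tetracycline transactivator (rtTA3-like, with VP16-derived activation repeats). This is followed by the puromycin N-acetyltransferase gene and a second SV40 poly(A) signal; the element linking the two coding regions is not annotated. This all-in-one layout lets stably integrated cells be selected with puromycin and RFX5 be switched on with doxycycline. The associated publication concerns induction of meiosis from human pluripotent stem cells.
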