Features (pLannotate 1.2.2; 27 found; start..end, strand, type, name):
      8..256     +  promoter       TRE3GV promoter (fragment): 3rd-generation Tet-responsive promoter that can be activated by binding of Tet-On® 3G, optimized for retroviral and lentiviral vectors
    263..304     +  promoter       tight TRE promoter (fragment): Tet-responsive promoter PTight, consisting of seven tet operator sequences followed by the minimal CMV promoter
    368..385     +  protein_bind   attB1 (fragment): mutant version of attB; core recombination site for the Gateway® BP reaction BP Clonase™
    391..2238    +  CDS            RFX5: RFX5_HUMAN - Experimental evidence at protein level: Swiss-Prot protein existence level 1. Activates transcription from class II MHC promoters. Recognizes X-boxes. Mediates cooperative binding between RFX and NF-Y. RFX binds the X1 box of MHC-II promoters. From Homo sapiens (Human).
   2241..2264    -  protein_bind   attB2: mutant version of attB; recombination site for the Gateway® BP reaction BP Clonase™
   2266..2294    +  CDS            3xHA (fragment): three tandem HA epitope tags
   2332..2354    +  promoter       SNR52 promoter (fragment): promoter for the S. cerevisiae small nucleolar RNA gene SNR52
   2375..2398    +  misc_RNA       gRNA scaffold (fragment): guide RNA scaffold for the Streptococcus pyogenes CRISPR/Cas9 system
   2459..2593    -  polyA_signal   SV40 poly(A) signal: SV40 polyadenylation signal
   2906..3063    +  CDS            lacZα (fragment): LacZα fragment of β-galactosidase; lacZ fragment
   3069..3168    -  misc_feature   bom (fragment): basis of mobility region from pBR322
   3272..3307    -  CDS            rop (fragment): Rop protein, which maintains plasmids at low copy number; rop
   3403..3507    +  promoter       AmpR promoter: bla
   3508..4368    +  CDS            AmpR: β-lactamase; bla; confers resistance to ampicillin, carbenicillin, and related antibiotics
   4539..5127    +  rep_origin     ori: high-copy-number ColE1/pMB1/pBR322/pUC origin of replication
   5310..5402    +  CDS            lacI (fragment): lac repressor; lacI; The lac repressor binds to the lac operator to inhibit transcription in E. coli. This inhibition can be relieved by adding lactose or isopropyl-β-D-thiogalactopyranoside (IPTG).
   5408..5491    +  CDS            lacI (fragment): lac repressor; lacI; The lac repressor binds to the lac operator to inhibit transcription in E. coli. This inhibition can be relieved by adding lactose or isopropyl-β-D-thiogalactopyranoside (IPTG).
   5504..5525    +  protein_bind   CAP binding site: CAP binding activates transcription in the presence of cAMP. E. coli catabolite activator protein
   5540..5570    +  promoter       lac promoter: promoter for the E. coli lac operon
   5578..5594    +  protein_bind   lac operator: The lac repressor binds to the lac operator to inhibit transcription in E. coli. This inhibition can be relieved by adding lactose or isopropyl-β-D-thiogalactopyranoside (IPTG). lac repressor encoded by lacI
   5882..5963    -  polyA_signal   SV40 poly(A) signal: SV40 polyadenylation signal
   5986..6069    -  CDS            large T antigen (fragment): large T antigen from SV40 (simian virus 40)
   6083..6679    -  CDS            pac: PUAC_STRAD - Protein predicted: Swiss-Prot protein existence level 4. Detoxification of puromycin. From Streptomyces alboniger.
   6752..6862    -  CDS            VP48: 3 tandem repeats of the minimal activation domain of herpes simplex virus VP16 (Cheng et al., 2013)
   6792..7489    -  CDS            rtTA3 (fragment): reverse tetracycline transactivator 3 activates expression from Tet-responsive promoters in the presence of doxycycline
   7542..7753    -  promoter       EF-1α core promoter: core promoter for human elongation factor EF-1α
   7754..8133    -  enhancer       CMV enhancer: human cytomegalovirus immediate early enhancer
>Addgene plasmid #222545 | pPB-cT3G-cERP2-RFX5 | addgene full sequence | sequence record 442452 | Addgene NGS Result
TCACCTCGAGTTTACTCCCTATCAGTGATAGAGAACGTATGAAGAGTTTACTCCCTATCAGTGATAGAGA
ACGTATGCAGACTTTACTCCCTATCAGTGATAGAGAACGTATAAGGAGTTTACTCCCTATCAGTGATAGA
GAACGTATGACCAGTTTACTCCCTATCAGTGATAGAGAACGTATCTACAGTTTACTCCCTATCAGTGATA
GAGAACGTATATCCAGTTTACTCCCTATCAGTGATAGAGAACGTATAAGCTTGCCTATATAAGCAGAGCT
CGTTTAGTGAACCGTCAGATCGCCTGGAGACGCCATCCACGCTGTTTTGACCTCCATAGAAGACACCGGG
ACCGATCCAGCCTACCACAAGTTTGTACAAAAAAGATGGCATGGCAGAAGATGAGCCTGATGCTAAGAGC
CCCAAGACTGGGGGAAGGGCCCCCCCAGGTGGTGCTGAGGCTGGGGAACCTACCACCCTTCTTCAGAGGC
TCCGAGGTACCATTTCCAAGGCCGTGCAGAACAAAGTAGAGGGGATCCTGCAAGATGTACAGAAATTTTC
TGACAATGACAAGCTGTATCTCTACCTTCAGCTCCCCTCAGGACCCACCACTGGAGACAAAAGCTCAGAG
CCAAGTACACTGAGCAATGAGGAGTACATGTATGCCTATAGGTGGATCCGCAACCACCTGGAAGAGCACA
CTGACACCTGTCTGCCAAAGCAAAGTGTTTATGATGCCTATCGGAAGTACTGTGAGAGTCTTGCCTGTTG
CCGCCCACTCAGCACAGCCAACTTTGGCAAGATCATCAGAGAGATCTTCCCTGACATCAAAGCTCGAAGG
CTTGGTGGCCGGGGCCAGTCCAAATATTGCTACAGTGGCATAAGGAGGAAGACCTTGGTGTCTATGCCAC
CCCTGCCTGGACTTGACCTAAAGGGTTCTGAGAGTCCAGAAATGGGCCCAGAAGTAACCCCAGCACCTCG
AGATGAACTGGTGGAGGCAGCGTGTGCCCTGACCTGTGACTGGGCAGAGCGGATCCTGAAACGGTCCTTC
AGTTCCATCGTTGAGGTCGCCCGCTTCCTGCTACAGCAGCATCTCATCTCTGCCCGATCTGCACATGCCC
ATGTGCTTAAGGCCATGGGGCTTGCTGAAGAGGACGAACATGCACCTCGGGAACGGTCATCTAAACCAAA
GAATGGTTTAGAGAACCCAGAGGGTGGAGCCCACAAGAAGCCAGAGAGACTGGCCCAGCCTCCTAAGGAT
CTGGAAGCCCGAACTGGGGCCGGTCCTCTCGCACGTGGAGAGCGGAAGAAGAGTGTAGTTGAGAGCTCGG
CCCCAGGAGCCAATAACCTGCAGGTTAATGCCCTAGTGGCTCGGCTGCCTCTGCTCCTTCCCCGGGCCCC
TCGCTCACTAATTCCGCCAATCCCAGTCTCTCCACCTATTCTGGCCCCCAGGCTTTCTTCAGGTGCCCTG
AAAGTGGCTACACTGCCTCTGTCTAGTAGGGCCGGGGCACCCCCAGCAGCTGTGCCCATCATTAACATGA
TCTTACCAACTGTTCCTGCTTTGCCTGGACCTGGACCTGGGCCTGGGCGAGCTCCACCTGGGGGACTCAC
TCAGCCCCGGGGCACAGAGAACAGAGAGGTAGGCATAGGTGGTGACCAAGGACCACATGACAAGGGTGTC
AAGAGGACAGCTGAAGTACCTGTGAGTGAGGCCAGTGGGCAGGCTCCACCAGCTAAAGCAGCAAAGCAGG
ATATAGAGGATACAGCAAGTGATGCCAAAAGGAAACGGGGGCGCCCTCGAAAAAAGTCAGGTGGAAGTGG
GGAAAGGAATTCTACCCCTCTCAAGTCAGCAGCTGCCATGGAATCTGCCCAGTCCTCAAGGTTACCATGG
GAGACATGGGGCTCAGGAGGGGAAGGCAACTCAGCTGGAGGGGCAGAGAGGCCAGGGCCAATGGGAGAGG
CTGAAAAGGGGGCAGTACTTGCCCAGGGTCAGGGAGATGGTACTGTTTCCAAAGGAGGAAGGGGCCCCGG
TTCCCAGCATACCAAAGAAGCAGAAGATAAAATTCCCTTGGTCCCCTCAAAAGTGAGTGTCATCAAGGGC
AGCAGAAGCCAAAAGGAGGCTTTTCCTTTGGCAAAGGGAGAGGTAGACACTGCACCACAGGGTAATAAAG
ACTTAAAGGAGCATGTGCTTCAAAGTTCCTTATCCCAGGAGCATAAAGACCCAAAAGCAACACCCCCATG
CCCAACTTTCTTGTACAAAGTGGTATACCCATACGATGTTCCAGATTACGCTTAGTAATGAGAAATACTC
AGAAGATGTCACTCACCATAGTCCGCAGTGAAAGATAAATGATCAATGACTTTGAGCCAACAGAGTTTTA
GAGCTAGAAATAGCAAGTAGGCCACTGAGCAAGAACTATGAATGAGATCTTTAGACATATTGCGGCCGCT
TTCTCCGCGATCCAGACATGATAAGATACATTGATGAGTTTGGACAAACCAAAACTAGAATGCAGTGAAA
AAAATGCCTTATTTGTGAAATTTGTGATGCTATTGCCTTATTTGTAACCATTATAAGCTGCAATAAACAA
GTTATCTATAACAAGAAAATATATATATAATAAGTTATCACGTAAGTAGAACATGAAATAACAATATAAT
TATCGTATGAGTTAAATCTTAAAAGTCACGTAAAAGATAATCATGCGTCATTTTGACTCACGCGGTCGTT
ATAGTTCAAAATCAGTGACACTTACCGCATTGACAAGCACGCCTCACGGGAGCTCCAAGCGGCGACTGAG
ATGTCCTAAATGCACAGCGACGGATTCGCGCTATTTAGAAAGAGAGAGCAATATTTCAAGAATGCATGCG
TCAATTTTACGCAGACTATCTTTCTAGGGTTAAGAATTCACTGGCCGTCGTTTTACAACGTCGTGACTGG
GAAAACCCTGGCGTTACCCAACTTAATCGCCTTGCAGCACATCCCCCTTTCGCCAGCTGGCGTAATAGCG
AAGAGGCCCGCACCGATCGCCCTTCCCAACAGTTGCGCAGCCTGAATGGCGAATGGCGCCTGATGCGGTA
TTTTCTCCTTACGCATCTGTGCGGTATTTCACACCGCATATGGTGCACTCTCAGTACAATCTGCTCTGAT
GCCGCATAGTTAAGCCAGCCCCGACACCCGCCAACACCCGCTGACGCGCCCTGACGGGCTTGTCTGCTCC
CGGCATCCGCTTACAGACAAGCTGTGACCATGTCTCCGGGAGCTGCATGTGTCAGAGGTTTTCACCGTCA
TCACCGAAACACGCGAGTTCGAAAGGGCCTCGTGATACGCCTATTTTTATAGGTTAATGTCATGATAATA
ATGGTTTCTTAGACGTCAGGTGGCACTTTTCGGGGAAATGTGCGCGGAACCCCTATTTGTTTATTTTTCT
AAATACATTCAAATATGTATCCGCTCATGAGACAATAACCCTGATAAATGCTTCAATAATATTGAAAAAG
GAAGAGTATGAGTATTCAACATTTCCGTGTCGCCCTTATTCCCTTTTTTGCGGCATTTTGCCTTCCTGTT
TTTGCTCACCCAGAAACGCTGGTGAAAGTAAAAGATGCTGAAGATCAGTTGGGTGCACGAGTGGGTTACA
TCGAACTGGATCTCAACAGCGGTAAGATCCTTGAGAGTTTTCGCCCCGAAGAACGTTTTCCAATGATGAG
CACTTTTAAAGTTCTGCTATGTGGCGCGGTATTATCCCGTATTGACGCCGGGCAAGAGCAACTCGGTCGC
CGCATACACTATTCTCAGAATGACTTGGTTGAGTACTCACCAGTCACAGAAAAGCATCTTACGGATGGCA
TGACAGTAAGAGAATTATGCAGTGCTGCCATAACCATGAGTGATAACACTGCGGCCAACTTACTTCTGAC
AACGATCGGAGGACCGAAGGAGCTAACCGCTTTTTTGCACAACATGGGGGATCATGTAACTCGCCTTGAT
CGTTGGGAACCGGAGCTGAATGAAGCCATACCAAACGACGAGCGTGACACCACGATGCCTGTAGCAATGG
CAACAACGTTGCGCAAACTATTAACTGGCGAACTACTTACTCTAGCTTCCCGGCAACAATTAATAGACTG
GATGGAGGCGGATAAAGTTGCAGGACCACTTCTGCGCTCGGCCCTTCCGGCTGGCTGGTTTATTGCTGAT
AAATCTGGAGCCGGTGAGCGTGGTTCACGCGGTATCATTGCAGCACTGGGGCCAGATGGTAAGCCCTCCC
GTATCGTAGTTATCTACACGACGGGGAGTCAGGCAACTATGGATGAACGAAATAGACAGATCGCTGAGAT
AGGTGCCTCACTGATTAAGCATTGGTAACTGTCAGACCAAGTTTACTCATATATACTTTAGATTGATTTA
AAACTTCATTTTTAATTTAAAAGGATCTAGGTGAAGATCCTTTTTGATAATCTCATGACCAAAATCCCTT
AACGTGAGTTTTCGTTCCACTGAGCGTCAGACCCCGTAGAAAAGATCAAAGGATCTTCTTGAGATCCTTT
TTTTCTGCGCGTAATCTGCTGCTTGCAAACAAAAAAACCACCGCTACCAGCGGTGGTTTGTTTGCCGGAT
CAAGAGCTACCAACTCTTTTTCCGAAGGTAACTGGCTTCAGCAGAGCGCAGATACCAAATACTGTTCTTC
TAGTGTAGCCGTAGTTAGGCCACCACTTCAAGAACTCTGTAGCACCGCCTACATACCTCGCTCTGCTAAT
CCTGTTACCAGTGGCTGCTGCCAGTGGCGATAAGTCGTGTCTTACCGGGTTGGACTCAAGACGATAGTTA
CCGGATAAGGCGCAGCGGTCGGGCTGAACGGGGGGTTCGTGCACACAGCCCAGCTTGGAGCGAACGACCT
ACACCGAACTGAGATACCTACAGCGTGAGCTATGAGAAAGCGCCACGCTTCCCGAAGGGAGAAAGGCGGA
CAGGTATCCGGTAAGCGGCAGGGTCGGAACAGGAGAGCGCACGAGGGAGCTTCCAGGGGGAAACGCCTGG
TATCTTTATAGTCCTGTCGGGTTTCGCCACCTCTGACTTGAGCGTCGATTTTTGTGATGCTCGTCAGGGG
GGCGGAGCCTATGGAAAAACGCCAGCAACGCGGCCTTTTTACGGTTCCTGGCCTTTTGCTGGCCTTTTGC
TCACATGTTCTTTCCTGCGTTATCCCCTGATTCTGTGGATAACCGTATTACCGCCTTTGAGTGAGCTGAT
ACCGCTCGCCGCAGCCGAACGACCGAGCGCAGCGAGTCAGTGAGCGAGGAAGCGGATGAGCGCCCAATAC
GCAAACCGCCTCTCACCGCGCGTTGGCCGATTCATTAATGCAGCTGGCACGACAGGTTTCCCGACTGGAA
AGCGGGCAGTGAGCGCAACGCAAACCGCCTCTCCCCGCGCGTTGGCCGATTCATTAATGCAGCTGGCACG
ACAGGTTTCCCGACTGGAAAGCGGGCAGTGAGCGCAACGCAATTAATGTGAGTTAGCTCACTCATTAGGC
ACCCCAGGCTTTACACTTTATGCTTCCGGCTCGTATGTTGTGTGGAATTGTGAGCGGATAACAATTTCAC
ACAGGAAACAGCTATGACCATGATTACGCCAAGGTCGACTTAACCCTAGAAAGATAATCATATTGTGACG
TACGTTAAAGATAATCATGCGTAAAATTGACGCATGTGTTTTATCGGTCTGTATATCGAGGTTTATTTAT
TAATTTGAATAGATATTAAGTTTTATTATATTTACACTTACATACTAATAATAAATTCAACAAACAATTT
ATTTATGTTTATTTATTTATTAAAAAAAAACAAAAACTCAAAATTTCTTCTATAAAGTAACAAAACTTTT
AGCAGTGAAAAAAATGCTTTATTTGTGAAATTTGTGATGCTATTGCTTTATTTGTAACCATTATAAGCTG
CAATAAACAAGTTAACAACAACAATTGCATTCATTTTATGTTTCAGGTTCAGGGGGAGGTGTGGGAGGTT
TTTTAAAGCAAGTAAAACCTCTACAAATGTGGTATGGCTGATTATGATCCTCTGGAGATTCATGCGCCAG
GTTTTCTGGTCATGCACCACGTTCGTGGGCCCTCAGGAACCTCCACGTCAGCGGTAACTGTGAAGCCCAG
TCGCTCGTAAAAAGGAAGATTCCGGGGAGCACTGGTTTCGAGGAACGCCGGCACGCCAGCCCGTTCCGCG
GCCTCAACACCAGGAAGAACGACAGCGCTTCCCAAACCTTTACCTTGGTGATCTGGGCTGACACCGACAG
TGGCAAGAAACCACGCAGGCTCCTTTGGTCTATGAGGAGCCAGCAAGCCCTCCATTTGCTGTTGTGCCGC
CAACCTACTCCCTGACAGCTCGGCCATCCGCGGACCTATTTCCGCGAACACTGCGCCGGCTTCGACGCTT
TCCGGAGTAGTCCAGACCGCAACTGCGGCACCATCGTCCGCAACCCAAACTTTACCAATGTCCAGACCCA
CGCGCGTAAGAAACAGCTCTTGCAACTCAGTTACCCTCTCTATGTGTCTGTCCGGATCTACGGTATGGCG
GGTCGCTGGATAATCTGCAAATGCTGCGGCAAGTGTTCGGACAGCCCGTGGTACATCGTCACGGGTAGCG
AGCCTAACAGTGGGCTTATATTCCGTCATGGGGCCGGGGTTCTCCTCCACGTCGCCGGCCTGCTTCAGCA
GGCTGAAGTTGGTGGCGCCGCTGCCCCCGGGGAGCATGTCAAGGTCAAAATCGTCAAGAGCGTCAGCAGG
CAGCATATCAAGGTCAAAGTCGTCAAGGGCATCGGCTGGGAGCATGTCTAAGTCAAAATCGTCAAGGGCG
TCGGTCGGCCCGCCGCTTTCGCACTTTAGCTGTTTCTCCAGGCCACATATGATTAGTTCCAGGCCGAAAA
GGAAGGCAGGTTCGGCTCCCTGCCGGTCGAACAGCTCAATTGCTTGTTTCAGAAGTGGGGGCATAGAATC
GGTGGTAGGTGTCTCTCTTTCCTCTTTTGCTACTTGATGCTCCTGTTCCTCCAATACGCAGCCCAGTGTA
AAGTGGCCCACGGCGGACAGAGCGTACAGTGCGTTCTCCAGGGAGAAGCCTTGCTGACACAGGAACGCGA
GCTGATTTTCCAGGGTTTCGTACTGTTTCTCTGTTGGGCGGGTGCCGAGATGCACTTTAGCCCCGTCACG
ATGTGAGAGGAGAGCACAGCGGTATGACTTGGCGTTGTTCCGCAGAAAGTCTTGCCATGACTCGCCTTCC
AGGGGGCAGGAGTGGGTATGATGCCTGTCCAGCATCTCGATTGGCAGGGCATCGAGCAGGGCCCGCTTGT
TCTTCACGTGCCAGTACAGGGTAGGCTGCTCAACTCCCAGCTTTTGAGCGAGTTTCCTTGTCGTCAGGCC
TTCGATACCGACTCCATTGAGTAATTCCAGAGCAGAGTTTATGACTTTGCTCTTGTCCAGTCTAGACATC
TTATCGTCATCGTCTTTGTAATCCATGGTGGCGGATCCCGCGTCACGACACCTGTGTTCTGGCGGCAAAC
CCGTTGCGAAAAAGAACGTTCACGGCGACTACTGCACTTATATACGGTTCTCCCCCACCCTCGGGAAAAA
GGCGGAGCCAGTACACGACATCACTTTCCCAGTTTACCCCGCGCCACCTTCTCTAGGCACCGGTTCAATT
GCCGACCCCTCCCCCCAACTTCTCGGGCACTGTGGGCCATGTGCGCTCTGCCCCATGGTAATAGCCATGA
CTAATACGTAGATGTACTGCCAAGTAGGAAAGTGCCATAAGGTCATGTACTGGGCATAATGCCAGGCGGG
CCATTTACCGTCATTGACGTCAATAGGGGGCGTACTTGGCATATGATACACTTGATGTACTGCCAAGTGG
GCAGTTTACCGTAAATACTCCACCCATTGACGTCAATGGAAAGTGCCTATTGGCGTTACTATGGGAACAT
ACGTCATTATTGACGTCAATGGGCGGGGGTCGTTGGGCGGTCAGCCAGGCGGGCCATTTACCGTAAGTTA
TGTAACGCGGAACTCCATATATGGGCTATGAACTAATGACCCCGTAATTGATTACTATTAATAACTAGTC
AATAATCAATGTCATAAGCTCTAATCGCATAATCGAGCTAAGAGCGATTAATATGCTTAGCTAGCTTAGC
TAAGCTAGATTTCTCTATTCTCCCACAATATATAGCAGCTATTAGCTTAGCAGTCCGAATACGATCGTCC
ACGATCCATAAGCGTAACACATTTGAGTAGCGACTGACGGGCACCGGAGCCACTCGAGTGGAATTA
